>Addgene plasmid #66924 | pLU-CMV-PL3 Flag-humanTRAF2-WT (1108) | addgene full sequence | sequence record 190249 | Addgene NGS Result
ACCGCACAGATGCGTAAGGAGAAAATACCGCATCAGGCGCCATTCGCCATTCAGGCTGCGCAACTGTTGG
GAAGGGCGATCGGTGCGGGCCTCTTCGCTATTACGCCAGCTGGCGAAAGGGGGATGTGCTGCAAGGCGAT
TAAGTTGGGTAACGCCAGGGTTTTCCCAGTCACGACGTTGTAAAACGACGGCCAGTGCCAAGCTGACGCG
TGTAGTCTTATGCAATACTCTTGTAGTCTTGCAACATGGTAACGATGAGTTAGCAACATGCCTTACAAGG
AGAGAAAAAGCACCGTGCATGCCGATTGGTGGAAGTAAGGTGGTACGATCGTGCCTTATTAGGAAGGCAA
CAGACGGGTCTGACATGGATTGGACGAACCACTGAATTGCCGCATTGCAGAGATATTGTATTTAAGTGCC
TAGCTCGATACATAAACGGGTCTCTCTGGTTAGACCAGATCTGAGCCTGGGAGCTCTCTGGCTAACTAGG
GAACCCACTGCTTAAGCCTCAATAAAGCTTGCCTTGAGTGCTTCAAGTAGTGTGTGCCCGTCTGTTGTGT
GACTCTGGTAACTAGAGATCCCTCAGACCCTTTTAGTCAGTGTGGAAAATCTCTAGCAGTGGCGCCCGAA
CAGGGACTTGAAAGCGAAAGGGAAACCAGAGGAGCTCTCTCGACGCAGGACTCGGCTTGCTGAAGCGCGC
ACGGCAAGAGGCGAGGGGCGGCGACTGGTGAGTACGCCAAAAATTTTGACTAGCGGAGGCTAGAAGGAGA
GAGATGGGTGCGAGAGCGTCAGTATTAAGCGGGGGAGAATTAGATCGCGATGGGAAAAAATTCGGTTAAG
GCCAGGGGGAAAGAAAAAATATAAATTAAAACATATAGTATGGGCAAGCAGGGAGCTAGAACGATTCGCA
GTTAATCCTGGCCTGTTAGAAACATCAGAAGGCTGTAGACAAATACTGGGACAGCTACAACCATCCCTTC
AGACAGGATCAGAAGAACTTAGATCATTATATAATACAGTAGCAACCCTCTATTGTGTGCATCAAAGGAT
AGAGATAAAAGACACCAAGGAAGCTTTAGACAAGATAGAGGAAGAGCAAAACAAAAGTAAGACCACCGCA
CAGCAAGCGGCCGCTGATCTTCAGACCTGGAGGAGGAGATATGAGGGACAATTGGAGAAGTGAATTATAT
AAATATAAAGTAGTAAAAATTGAACCATTAGGAGTAGCACCCACCAAGGCAAAGAGAAGAGTGGTGCAGA
GAGAAAAAAGAGCAGTGGGAATAGGAGCTTTGTTCCTTGGGTTCTTGGGAGCAGCAGGAAGCACTATGGG
CGCAGCGTCAATGACGCTGACGGTACAGGCCAGACAATTATTGTCTGGTATAGTGCAGCAGCAGAACAAT
TTGCTGAGGGCTATTGAGGCGCAACAGCATCTGTTGCAACTCACAGTCTGGGGCATCAAGCAGCTCCAGG
CAAGAATCCTGGCTGTGGAAAGATACCTAAAGGATCAACAGCTCCTGGGGATTTGGGGTTGCTCTGGAAA
ACTCATTTGCACCACTGCTGTGCCTTGGAATGCTAGTTGGAGTAATAAATCTCTGGAACAGATTTGGAAT
CACACGACCTGGATGGAGTGGGACAGAGAAATTAACAATTACACAAGCTTAATACACTCCTTAATTGAAG
AATCGCAAAACCAGCAAGAAAAGAATGAACAAGAATTATTGGAATTAGATAAATGGGCAAGTTTGTGGAA
TTGGTTTAACATAACAAATTGGCTGTGGTATATAAAATTATTCATAATGATAGTAGGAGGCTTGGTAGGT
TTAAGAATAGTTTTTGCTGTACTTTCTATAGTGAATAGAGTTAGGCAGGGATATTCACCATTATCGTTTC
AGACCCACCTCCCAACCCCGAGGGGACCCGACAGGCCCGAAGGAATAGAAGAAGAAGGTGGAGAGAGAGA
CAGAGACAGATCCATTCGATTAGTGAACGGATCTCGACGGTATCGGTTAACTTTTAAAAGAAAAGGGGGG
ATTGGGGGGTACAGTGCAGGGGAAAGAATAGTAGACATAATAGCAACAGACATACAAACTAAAGAATTAC
AAAAACAAATTACAAAATTCAAAATTTTATCGATAAGCTTGGGAGTTCCGCGTTACATAACTTACGGTAA
ATGGCCCGCCTGGCTGACCGCCCAACGACCCCCGCCCATTGACGTCAATAATGACGTATGTTCCCATAGT
AACGCCAATAGGGACTTTCCATTGACGTCAATGGGTGGAGTATTTACGGTAAACTGCCCACTTGGCAGTA
CATCAAGTGTATCATATGCCAAGTACGCCCCCTATTGACGTCAATGACGGTAAATGGCCCGCCTGGCATT
ATGCCCAGTACATGACCTTATGGGACTTTCCTACTTGGCAGTACATCTACGTATTAGTCATCGCTATTAC
CATGGTGATGCGGTTTTGGCAGTACATCAATGGGCGTGGATAGCGGTTTGACTCACGGGGATTTCCAAGT
CTCCACCCCATTGACGTCAATGGGAGTTTGTTTTGGCACCAAAATCAACGGGACTTTCCAAAATGTCGTA
ACAACTCCGCCCCATTGACGCAAATGGGCGGTAGGCGTGTACGGTGGGAGGTCTATATAAGCAGAGCTCG
TTTAGTGAACCGTCAGATCGCCTGGAGACGCCATCCACGCTGTTTTGACCTCCATAGAAGACACCGACTC
TAGAACCATGGACTACAAGGATGACGATGACAAGGCTGCAGCTAGCGTGACCCCCCCTGGCTCCCTGGAG
TTGCTACAGCCCGGCTTCTCCAAGACCCTCCTGGGGACCAAGCTGGAAGCCAAGTACCTGTGCTCCGCCT
GCAGAAACGTCCTCCGCAGGCCCTTCCAGGCGCAGTGTGGCCACCGGTACTGCTCCTTCTGCCTGGCCAG
CATCCTCAGCTCTGGGCCTCAGAACTGTGCTGCCTGTGTTCACGAGGGCATATATGAAGAAGGCATTTCT
ATTTTAGAAAGCAGTTCGGCCTTCCCAGATAATGCTGCCCGCAGGGAGGTGGAGAGCCTGCCGGCCGTCT
GTCCCAGTGATGGATGCACCTGGAAGGGGACCCTGAAAGAATACGAGAGCTGCCACGAAGGCCGCTGCCC
GCTCATGCTGACCGAATGTCCCGCGTGCAAAGGCCTGGTCCGCCTTGGTGAAAAGGAGCGCCACCTGGAG
CACGAGTGCCCGGAGAGAAGCCTGAGCTGCCGGCATTGCCGGGCACCCTGCTGCGGAGCAGACGTGAAGG
CGCACCACGAGGTCTGCCCCAAGTTCCCCTTAACTTGTGACGGCTGCGGCAAGAAGAAGATCCCCCGGGA
GAAGTTTCAGGACCACGTCAAGACTTGTGGCAAGTGTCGAGTCCCTTGCAGATTCCACGCCATCGGCTGC
CTCGAGACGGTAGAGGGTGAGAAACAGCAGGAGCACGAGGTGCAGTGGCTGCGGGAGCACCTGGCCATGC
TACTGAGCTCGGTGCTGGAGGCAAAGCCCCTCTTGGGAGACCAGAGCCACGCGGGGTCAGAGCTCCTGCA
GAGGTGCGAGAGCCTGGAGAAGAAGACGGCCACTTTTGAGAACATTGTCTGCGTCCTGAACCGGGAGGTG
GAGAGGGTGGCCATGACTGCCGAGGCCTGCAGCCGGCAGCACCGGCTGGACCAAGACAAGATTGAAGCCC
TGAGTAGCAAGGTGCAGCAGCTGGAGAGGAGCATTGGCCTCAAGGACCTGGCGATGGCTGACTTGGAGCA
GAAGGTCTTGGAGATGGAGGCATCCACCTACGATGGGGTCTTCATCTGGAAGATCTCAGACTTCGCCAGG
AAGCGCCAGGAAGCTGTGGCTGGCCGCATACCCGCCATCTTCTCCCCAGCCTTCTACACCAGCAGGTACG
GCTACAAGATGTGTCTGCGTATCTACCTGAACGGCGACGGCACCGGGCGAGGAACACACCTGTCCCTCTT
CTTTGTGGTGATGAAGGGCCCGAATGACGCCCTGCTGCGGTGGCCCTTCAACCAGAAGGTGACCTTAATG
CTGCTCGACCAGAATAACCGGGAGCACGTGATTGACGCCTTCAGGCCCGACGTGACTTCATCCTCCTTTC
AGAGGCCAGTCAACGACATGAACATCGCAAGCGGCTGCCCCCTCTTCTGCCCCGTCTCCAAGATGGAGGC
AAAGAATTCCTACGTGCGGGACGATGCCATCTTCATCAAGGCCATTGTGGACCTGACAGGGCTCTAAGGA
TCCGTCGACAATCAACCTCTGGATTACAAAATTTGTGAAAGATTGACTGGTATTCTTAACTATGTTGCTC
CTTTTACGCTATGTGGATACGCTGCTTTAATGCCTTTGTATCATGCTATTGCTTCCCGTATGGCTTTCAT
TTTCTCCTCCTTGTATAAATCCTGGTTGCTGTCTCTTTATGAGGAGTTGTGGCCCGTTGTCAGGCAACGT
GGCGTGGTGTGCACTGTGTTTGCTGACGCAACCCCCACTGGTTGGGGCATTGCCACCACCTGTCAGCTCC
TTTCCGGGACTTTCGCTTTCCCCCTCCCTATTGCCACGGCGGAACTCATCGCCGCCTGCCTTGCCCGCTG
CTGGACAGGGGCTCGGCTGTTGGGCACTGACAATTCCGTGGTGTTGTCGGGGAAGCTGACGTCCTTTCCA
TGGCTGCTCGCCTGTGTTGCCACCTGGATTCTGCGCGGGACGTCCTTCTGCTACGTCCCTTCGGCCCTCA
ATCCAGCGGACCTTCCTTCCCGCGGCCTGCTGCCGGCTCTGCGGCCTCTTCCGCGTCTTCGCCTTCGCCC
TCAGACGAGTCGGATCTCCCTTTGGGCCGCCTCCCCGCCTGGAATTCGAGCTCGGTACCTTTAAGACCAA
TGACTTACAAGGCAGCTGTAGATCTTAGCCACTTTTTAAAAGAAAAGGGGGGACTGGAAGGGCTAATTCA
CTCCCAACGAAGACAAGATCTGCTTTTTGCTTGTACTGGGTCTCTCTGGTTAGACCAGATCTGAGCCTGG
GAGCTCTCTGGCTAACTAGGGAACCCACTGCTTAAGCCTCAATAAAGCTTGCCTTGAGTGCTTCAAGTAG
TGTGTGCCCGTCTGTTGTGTGACTCTGGTAACTAGAGATCCCTCAGACCCTTTTAGTCAGTGTGGAAAAT
CTCTAGCAGTAGTAGTTCATGTCATCTTATTATTCAGTATTTATAACTTGCAAAGAAATGAATATCAGAG
AGTGAGAGGAACTTGTTTATTGCAGCTTATAATGGTTACAAATAAAGCAATAGCATCACAAATTTCACAA
ATAAAGCATTTTTTTCACTGCATTCTAGTTGTGGTTTGTCCAAACTCATCAATGTATCTTATCATGTCTG
GCTCTAGCTATCCCGCCCCTAACTCCGCCCATCCCGCCCCTAACTCCGCCCAGTTCCGCCCATTCTCCGC
CCCATGGCTGACTAATTTTTTTTATTTATGCAGAGGCCGAGGCCGCCTCGGCCTCTGAGCTATTCCAGAA
GTAGTGAGGAGGCTTTTTTGGAGGCCTAGGCTTTTGCGGGCCCAAATTCGTAATCATGTCATAGCTGTTT
CCTGTGTGAAATTGTTATCCGCTCACAATTCCACACAACATACGAGCCGGAAGCATAAAGTGTAAAGCCT
GGGGTGCCTAATGAGTGAGCTAACTCACATTAATTGCGTTGCGCTCACTGCCCGCTTTCCAGTCGGGAAA
CCTGTCGTGCCAGCTGCATTAATGAATCGGCCAACGCGCGGGGAGAGGCGGTTTGCGTATTGGGCGCTCT
TCCGCTTCCTCGCTCACTGACTCGCTGCGCTCGGTCGTTCGGCTGCGGCGAGCGGTATCAGCTCACTCAA
AGGCGGTAATACGGTTATCCACAGAATCAGGGGATAACGCAGGAAAGAACATGTGAGCAAAAGGCCAGCA
AAAGGCCAGGAACCGTAAAAAGGCCGCGTTGCTGGCGTTTTTCCATAGGCTCCGCCCCCCTGACGAGCAT
CACAAAAATCGACGCTCAAGTCAGAGGTGGCGAAACCCGACAGGACTATAAAGATACCAGGCGTTTCCCC
CTGGAAGCTCCCTCGTGCGCTCTCCTGTTCCGACCCTGCCGCTTACCGGATACCTGTCCGCCTTTCTCCC
TTCGGGAAGCGTGGCGCTTTCTCATAGCTCACGCTGTAGGTATCTCAGTTCGGTGTAGGTCGTTCGCTCC
AAGCTGGGCTGTGTGCACGAACCCCCCGTTCAGCCCGACCGCTGCGCCTTATCCGGTAACTATCGTCTTG
AGTCCAACCCGGTAAGACACGACTTATCGCCACTGGCAGCAGCCACTGGTAACAGGATTAGCAGAGCGAG
GTATGTAGGCGGTGCTACAGAGTTCTTGAAGTGGTGGCCTAACTACGGCTACACTAGAAGAACAGTATTT
GGTATCTGCGCTCTGCTGAAGCCAGTTACCTTCGGAAAAAGAGTTGGTAGCTCTTGATCCGGCAAACAAA
CCACCGCTGGTAGCGGTGGTTTTTTTGTTTGCAAGCAGCAGATTACGCGCAGAAAAAAAGGATCTCAAGA
AGATCCTTTGATCTTTTCTACGGGGTCTGACGCTCAGTGGAACGAAAACTCACGTTAAGGGATTTTGGTC
ATGAGATTATCAAAAAGGATCTTCACCTAGATCCTTTTAAATTAAAAATGAAGTTTTAAATCAATCTAAA
GTATATATGAGTAAACTTGGTCTGACAGTTACCAATGCTTAATCAGTGAGGCACCTATCTCAGCGATCTG
TCTATTTCGTTCATCCATAGTTGCCTGACTCCCCGTCGTGTAGATAACTACGATACGGGAGGGCTTACCA
TCTGGCCCCAGTGCTGCAATGATACCGCGAGACCCACGCTCACCGGCTCCAGATTTATCAGCAATAAACC
AGCCAGCCGGAAGGGCCGAGCGCAGAAGTGGTCCTGCAACTTTATCCGCCTCCATCCAGTCTATTAATTG
TTGCCGGGAAGCTAGAGTAAGTAGTTCGCCAGTTAATAGTTTGCGCAACGTTGTTGCCATTGCTACAGGC
ATCGTGGTGTCACGCTCGTCGTTTGGTATGGCTTCATTCAGCTCCGGTTCCCAACGATCAAGGCGAGTTA
CATGATCCCCCATGTTGTGCAAAAAAGCGGTTAGCTCCTTCGGTCCTCCGATCGTTGTCAGAAGTAAGTT
GGCCGCAGTGTTATCACTCATGGTTATGGCAGCACTGCATAATTCTCTTACTGTCATGCCATCCGTAAGA
TGCTTTTCTGTGACTGGTGAGTACTCAACCAAGTCATTCTGAGAATAGTGTATGCGGCGACCGAGTTGCT
CTTGCCCGGCGTCAATACGGGATAATACCGCGCCACATAGCAGAACTTTAAAAGTGCTCATCATTGGAAA
ACGTTCTTCGGGGCGAAAACTCTCAAGGATCTTACCGCTGTTGAGATCCAGTTCGATGTAACCCACTCGT
GCACCCAACTGATCTTCAGCATCTTTTACTTTCACCAGCGTTTCTGGGTGAGCAAAAACAGGAAGGCAAA
ATGCCGCAAAAAAGGGAATAAGGGCGACACGGAAATGTTGAATACTCATACTCTTCCTTTTTCAATATTA
TTGAAGCATTTATCAGGGTTATTGTCTCATGAGCGGATACATATTTGAATGTATTTAGAAAAATAAACAA
ATAGGGGTTCCGCGCACATTTCCCCGAAAAGTGCCACCTGACGTCTAAGAAACCATTATTATCATGACAT
TAACCTATAAAAATAGGCGTATCACGAGGCCCTTTCGTCTCGCGCGTTTCGGTGATGACGGTGAAAACCT
CTGACACATGCAGCTCCCGGAGACGGTCACAGCTTGTCTGTAAGCGGATGCCGGGAGCAGACAAGCCCGT
CAGGGCGCGTCAGCGGGTGTTGGCGGGTGTCGGGGCTGGCTTAACTATGCGGCATCAGAGCAGATTGTAC
TGAGAGTGCACCATATGCGGTGTGAAAT
Features (pLannotate 1.2.2; 26 found; start..end, strand, type, name):
     43..197     -  CDS            lacZα (fragment): LacZα fragment of β-galactosidase; lacZ fragment
    211..437     +  promoter       RSV promoter: Rous sarcoma virus enhancer/promoter
    438..618     +  LTR            5' LTR (truncated): truncated 5' long terminal repeat (LTR) from HIV-1
    665..790     +  misc_feature   HIV-1 Ψ: packaging signal of human immunodeficiency virus type 1
    774..1137    +  CDS            HIV-1 gag (fragment): gag protein from human immunodeficiency virus 1; gag
   1283..1516    +  misc_feature   RRE: The Rev response element (RRE) of HIV-1 allows for Rev-dependent mRNA export from the nucleus to the cytoplasm.
   1893..1993    +  CDS            Rev (fragment): human immunodeficiency virus 1 (HIV-1) Rev protein; rev; enhances nuclear export of unspliced and incompletely spliced viral mRNAs
   2012..2128    +  misc_feature   cPPT/CTS: central polypurine tract and central termination sequence of HIV-1
   2151..2454    +  enhancer       CMV enhancer: human cytomegalovirus immediate early enhancer
   2455..2658    +  promoter       CMV promoter: human cytomegalovirus (CMV) immediate early promoter
   2744..2764    +  CDS            FLAG (fragment): FLAG® epitope tag, followed by an enterokinase cleavage site
   2765..4264    +  CDS            TRAF2: TRAF2_HUMAN - Also known as TRAP3. Experimental evidence at protein level: Swiss-Prot protein existence level 1. Regulates activation of NF-kappa-B and JNK and plays a central role in the regulation of cell survival and apoptosis. Required for normal antibody isotype switching from IgM to IgG. Has E3 ubiquitin-protein ligase activity and promotes 'Lys-63'-linked ubiquitination of target proteins, such as BIRC3, RIPK1 and TICAM1. Is an essential constituent of several E3 ubiquitin-protein ligase complexes, where it promotes the ubiquitination of target proteins by bringing them into contact wit
   4280..4868    +  misc_feature   WPRE: woodchuck hepatitis virus posttranscriptional regulatory element
   4885..4953    +  CDS            nef (fragment): NEF_HV1Z2 - Experimental evidence at protein level: Swiss-Prot protein existence level 1. Extracellular Nef protein targets CD4(+) T-lymphocytes for apoptosis by interacting with CXCR4 surface receptors. From Human immunodeficiency virus type 1 group M subtype D (isolate Z2/CDC-Z34) (HIV-1).
   4955..5188    +  LTR            3' LTR (ΔU3): self-inactivating 3' long terminal repeat (LTR) from HIV-1
   5260..5381    +  polyA_signal   SV40 poly(A) signal: SV40 polyadenylation signal
   5421..5556    +  rep_origin     SV40 ori: SV40 origin of replication
   5612..5628    -  protein_bind   lac operator: The lac repressor binds to the lac operator to inhibit transcription in E. coli. This inhibition can be relieved by adding lactose or isopropyl-β-D-thiogalactopyranoside (IPTG). lac repressor encoded by lacI
   5636..5666    -  promoter       lac promoter: promoter for the E. coli lac operon
   5681..5702    -  protein_bind   CAP binding site: CAP binding activates transcription in the presence of cAMP. E. coli catabolite activator protein
   5715..5807    -  CDS            lacI (fragment): lac repressor; lacI; The lac repressor binds to the lac operator to inhibit transcription in E. coli. This inhibition can be relieved by adding lactose or isopropyl-β-D-thiogalactopyranoside (IPTG).
   5990..6578    -  rep_origin     ori: high-copy-number ColE1/pMB1/pBR322/pUC origin of replication
   6749..7609    -  CDS            AmpR: β-lactamase; bla; confers resistance to ampicillin, carbenicillin, and related antibiotics
   7610..7714    -  promoter       AmpR promoter: bla
   7809..7844    +  CDS            rop (fragment): Rop protein, which maintains plasmids at low copy number; rop
   7946..37      +  misc_feature   bom (fragment) (across the origin): basis of mobility region from pBR322
