[The description below was written by a language model from this plasmid's Addgene catalogue record and pLannotate feature annotations shown in this document.]
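Description:
pLU-CMV-PL3 Flag-humanTRAF2-WT (1108) is a third-generation, self-inactivating HIV-1-based lentiviral transfer plasmid of about 8 kb, built on the pLU-CMV-PL3 backbone for expression of wild-type human TRAF2 in mammalian cells. In bacteria it is maintained through a ColE1/pUC-type origin and selected with ampicillin via the β-lactamase gene. Short remnants of lacZα, lacI, rop and the pBR322 bom region, together with a lac promoter/operator, are leftover cloning-vector sequences rather than functional parts of the payload. The record lists a recombination-deficient strain for propagation, which is usual for LTR-containing plasmids.

The viral genome is transcribed in packaging cells from an RSV promoter fused to a truncated 5' LTR, which makes genomic RNA production Tat-independent, the defining trait of third-generation designs. Downstream lie the Ψ packaging signal with a partial gag sequence, the Rev response element for Rev-dependent nuclear export, and the cPPT/CTS, which improves transduction efficiency. The internal expression cassette uses the CMV enhancer and immediate-early promoter to drive an N-terminally FLAG-tagged TRAF2 open reading frame, followed by a WPRE to boost transcript stability and expression. The cassette ends at a ΔU3 3' LTR, which disables LTR promoter activity after integration, and an SV40 poly(A) signal and SV40 origin follow outside the viral unit. No mammalian selection marker or fluorescent reporter is annotated.

TRAF2 is an adaptor and E3 ubiquitin ligase that regulates NF-κB and JNK activation, cell survival and apoptosis. The construct suits stable or transient expression of epitope-tagged TRAF2, allowing detection or pulldown through FLAG, and the "WT" label suggests use as a wild-type reference, although the record does not describe any mutant counterparts.
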