Addgene plasmid #66924: pLU-CMV-PL3 Flag-humanTRAF2-WT (1108)
Purpose: 3rd generation lentiviral Expression of TRAF2
Depositing lab: Michael Karin. Depositing organization: University of California, San Diego (UCSD).
Backbone
  Vector backbone: pLU-CMV-PL3
  Vector type: Mammalian Expression, Lentiviral
Growth in bacteria
  Bacterial resistance: Ampicillin, 100 μg/mL
  Growth temperature: 37°C
  Growth strain: Stbl3
  Copy number: Unknown
Gene/Insert
  Gene/Insert name: TRAF2
  Species: H. sapiens (human)
  Entrez Gene: TRAF2 (a.k.a. MGC:45012, RNF117, TRAP, TRAP3)
  Promoter: CMV
  Tag / fusion protein: FLAG (N terminal on insert)
  Cloning method: Unknown
  Sequencing primers: 5′ CMV-F
Terms and licenses: Academic/Nonprofit Terms; Industry Terms: Not Available to Industry
How to cite: pLU-CMV-PL3 Flag-humanTRAF2-WT (1108) was a gift from Michael Karin (Addgene plasmid # 66924 ; http://n2t.net/addgene:66924 ; RRID:Addgene_66924)
